>Addgene plasmid #80185 | non-targeting control gRNA (BRDN0001145840) | depositor full sequence | sequence record 150848 | Full Sequence
CCCGGGTGCAAAGATGGATAAAGTTTTAAACAGAGAGGAATCTTTGCAGCTAATGGACCTTCTAGGTCTT
GAAAGGAGTGGGAATTGGCTCCGGTGCCCGTCAGTGGGCAGAGCGCACATCGCCCACAGTCCCCGAGAAG
TTGGGGGGAGGGGTCGGCAATTGATCCGGTGCCTAGAGAAGGTGGCGCGGGGTAAACTGGGAAAGTGATG
TCGTGTACTGGCTCCGCCTTTTTCCCGAGGGTGGGGGAGAACCGTATATAAGTGCAGTAGTCGCCGTGAA
CGTTCTTTTTCGCAACGGGTTTGCCGCCAGAACACAGGTAAGTGCCGTGTGTGGTTCCCGCGGGCCTGGC
CTCTTTACGGGTTATGGCCCTTGCGTGCCTTGAATTACTTCCACCTGGCTGCAGTACGTGATTCTTGATC
CCGAGCTTCGGGTTGGAAGTGGGTGGGAGAGTTCGAGGCCTTGCGCTTAAGGAGCCCCTTCGCCTCGTGC
TTGAGTTGAGGCCTGGCCTGGGCGCTGGGGCCGCCGCGTGCGAATCTGGTGGCACCTTCGCGCCTGTCTC
GCTGCTTTCGATAAGTCTCTAGCCATTTAAAATTTTTGATGACCTGCTGCGACGCTTTTTTTCTGGCAAG
ATAGTCTTGTAAATGCGGGCCAAGATCTGCACACTGGTATTTCGGTTTTTGGGGCCGCGGGCGGCGACGG
GGCCCGTGCGTCCCAGCGCACATGTTCGGCGAGGCGGGGCCTGCGAGCGCGGCCACCGAGAATCGGACGG
GGGTAGTCTCAAGCTGGCCGGCCTGCTCTGGTGCCTGGCCTCGCGCCGCCGTGTATCGCCCCGCCCTGGG
CGGCAAGGCTGGCCCGGTCGGCACCAGTTGCGTGAGCGGAAAGATGGCCGCTTCCCGGCCCTGCTGCAGG
GAGCTCAAAATGGAGGACGCGGCGCTCGGGAGAGCGGGCGGGTGAGTCACCCACACAAAGGAAAAGGGCC
TTTCCGTCCTCAGCCGTCGCTTCATGTGACTCCACGGAGTACCGGGCGCCGTCCAGGCACCTCGATTAGT
TCTCGAGCTTTTGGAGTACGTCGTCTTTAGGTTGGGGGGAGGGGTTTTATGCGATGGAGTTTCCCCACAC
TGAGTGGGTGGAGACTGAAGTTAGGCCAGCTTGGCACTTGATGTAATTCTCCTTGGAATTTGCCCTTTTT
GAGTTTGGATCTTGGTTCATTCTCAAGCCTCAGACAGTGGTTCAAAGTTTTTTTCTTCCATTTCAGGTGT
CGTGACGTACGGCCACCATGACCGAGTACAAGCCCACGGTGCGCCTCGCCACCCGCGACGACGTCCCCAG
GGCCGTACGCACCCTCGCCGCCGCGTTCGCCGACTACCCCGCCACGCGCCACACCGTCGATCCGGACCGC
CACATCGAGCGGGTCACCGAGCTGCAAGAACTCTTCCTCACGCGCGTCGGGCTCGACATCGGCAAGGTGT
GGGTCGCGGACGACGGCGCCGCCGTGGCGGTCTGGACCACGCCGGAGAGCGTCGAAGCGGGGGCGGTGTT
CGCCGAGATCGGCCCGCGCATGGCCGAGTTGAGCGGTTCCCGGCTGGCCGCGCAGCAACAGATGGAAGGC
CTCCTGGCGCCGCACCGGCCCAAGGAGCCCGCGTGGTTCCTGGCCACCGTCGGAGTCTCGCCCGACCACC
AGGGCAAGGGTCTGGGCAGCGCCGTCGTGCTCCCCGGAGTGGAGGCGGCCGAGCGCGCCGGGGTGCCCGC
CTTCCTGGAGACCTCCGCGCCCCGCAACCTCCCCTTCTACGAGCGGCTCGGCTTCACCGTCACCGCCGAC
GTCGAGGTGCCCGAAGGACCGCGCACCTGGTGCATGACCCGCAAGCCCGGTGCCTGAACGCGTTAAGTCG
ACAATCAACCTCTGGATTACAAAATTTGTGAAAGATTGACTGGTATTCTTAACTATGTTGCTCCTTTTAC
GCTATGTGGATACGCTGCTTTAATGCCTTTGTATCATGCTATTGCTTCCCGTATGGCTTTCATTTTCTCC
TCCTTGTATAAATCCTGGTTGCTGTCTCTTTATGAGGAGTTGTGGCCCGTTGTCAGGCAACGTGGCGTGG
TGTGCACTGTGTTTGCTGACGCAACCCCCACTGGTTGGGGCATTGCCACCACCTGTCAGCTCCTTTCCGG
GACTTTCGCTTTCCCCCTCCCTATTGCCACGGCGGAACTCATCGCCGCCTGCCTTGCCCGCTGCTGGACA
GGGGCTCGGCTGTTGGGCACTGACAATTCCGTGGTGTTGTCGGGGAAATCATCGTCCTTTCCTTGGCTGC
TCGCCTGTGTTGCCACCTGGATTCTGCGCGGGACGTCCTTCTGCTACGTCCCTTCGGCCCTCAATCCAGC
GGACCTTCCTTCCCGCGGCCTGCTGCCGGCTCTGCGGCCTCTTCCGCGTCTTCGCCTTCGCCCTCAGACG
AGTCGGATCTCCCTTTGGGCCGCCTCCCCGCGTCGACTTTAAGACCAATGACTTACAAGGCAGCTGTAGA
TCTTAGCCACTTTTTAAAAGAAAAGGGGGGACTGGAAGGGCTAATTCACTCCCAACGAAGACAAGATCTG
CTTTTTGCTTGTACTGGGTCTCTCTGGTTAGACCAGATCTGAGCCTGGGAGCTCTCTGGCTAACTAGGGA
ACCCACTGCTTAAGCCTCAATAAAGCTTGCCTTGAGTGCTTCAAGTAGTGTGTGCCCGTCTGTTGTGTGA
CTCTGGTAACTAGAGATCCCTCAGACCCTTTTAGTCAGTGTGGAAAATCTCTAGCAGTACGTATAGTAGT
TCATGTCATCTTATTATTCAGTATTTATAACTTGCAAAGAAATGAATATCAGAGAGTGAGAGGAACTTGT
TTATTGCAGCTTATAATGGTTACAAATAAAGCAATAGCATCACAAATTTCACAAATAAAGCATTTTTTTC
ACTGCATTCTAGTTGTGGTTTGTCCAAACTCATCAATGTATCTTATCATGTCTGGCTCTAGCTATCCCGC
CCCTAACTCCGCCCATCCCGCCCCTAACTCCGCCCAGTTCCGCCCATTCTCCGCCCCATGGCTGACTAAT
TTTTTTTATTTATGCAGAGGCCGAGGCCGCCTCGGCCTCTGAGCTATTCCAGAAGTAGTGAGGAGGCTTT
TTTGGAGGCCTAGGGACGTACCCAATTCGCCCTATAGTGAGTCGTATTACGCGCGCTCACTGGCCGTCGT
TTTACAACGTCGTGACTGGGAAAACCCTGGCGTTACCCAACTTAATCGCCTTGCAGCACATCCCCCTTTC
GCCAGCTGGCGTAATAGCGAAGAGGCCCGCACCGATCGCCCTTCCCAACAGTTGCGCAGCCTGAATGGCG
AATGGG
[124 nt withheld, positions 3367-3490]
C
[91 nt withheld, positions 3492-3582]
A
[49 nt withheld, positions 3584-3632]
CCTTTGACGTTGGAGTCCACGTTCTTT
[37 nt withheld, positions 3660-3696]
ACCCTATCTCGGTCTATTCTTTTGATTTATAAGGGATTTTGCCGATTTCGGCCTATTGGTTAAAAAATGA
GCTGATTTAACAAAAATTTAACGCGAATTTTAACAAAATATTAACGCTTACAATTTAGGTGGCACTTTTC
GGGGAAATGTGCGCGGAACCCCTATTTGTTTATTTTTCTAAATACATTCAAATATGTATCCGCTCATGAG
ACAATAACCCTGATAAATGCTTCAATAATATTGAAAAAGGAAGAGTATGAGTATTCAACATTTCCGTGTC
GCCCTTATTCCCTTTTTTGCGGCATTTTGCCTTCCTGTTTTTGCTCACCCAGAAACGCTGGTGAAAGTAA
AAGATGCTGAAGATCAGTTGGGTGCACGAGTGGGTTACATCGAACTGGATCTCAACAGCGGTAAGATCCT
TGAGAGTTTTCGCCCCGAAGAACGTTTTCCAATGATGAGCACTTTTAAAGTTCTGCTATGTGGCGCGGTA
TTATCCCGTATTGACGCCGGGCAAGAGCAACTCGGTCGCCGCATACACTATTCTCAGAATGACTTGGTTG
AGTACTCACCAGTCACAGAAAAGCATCTTACGGATGGCATGACAGTAAGAGAATTATGCAGTGCTGCCAT
AACCATGAGTGATAACACTGCGGCCAACTTACTTCTGACAACGATCGGAGGACCGAAGGAGCTAACCGCT
TTTTTGCACAACATGGGGGATCATGTAACTCGCCTTGATCGTTGGGAACCGGAGCTGAATGAAGCCATAC
CAAACGACGAGCGTGACACCACGATGCCTGTAGCAATGGCAACAACGTTGCGCAAACTATTAACTGGCGA
ACTACTTACTCTAGCTTCCCGGCAACAATTAATAGACTGGATGGAGGCGGATAAAGTTGCAGGACCACTT
CTGCGCTCGGCCCTTCCGGCTGGCTGGTTTATTGCTGATAAATCTGGAGCCGGTGAGCGTGGGTCTCGCG
GTATCATTGCAGCACTGGGGCCAGATGGTAAGCCCTCCCGTATCGTAGTTATCTACACGACGGGGAGTCA
GGCAACTATGGATGAACGAAATAGACAGATCGCTGAGATAGGTGCCTCACTGATTAAGCATTGGTAACTG
TCAGACCAAGTTTACTCATATATACTTTAGATTGATTTAAAACTTCATTTTTAATTTAAAAGGATCTAGG
TGAAGATCCTTTTTGATAATCTCATGACCAAAATCCCTTAACGTGAGTTTTCGTTCCACTGAGCGTCAGA
CCCCGTAGAAAAGATCAAAGGATCTTCTTGAGATCCTTTTTTTCTGCGCGTAATCTGCTGCTTGCAAACA
AAAAAACCACCGCTACCAGCGGTGGTTTGTTTGCCGGATCAAGAGCTACCAACTCTTTTTCCGAAGGTAA
CTGGCTTCAGCAGAGCGCAGATACCAAATACTGTTCTTCTAGTGTAGCCGTAGTTAGGCCACCACTTCAA
GAACTCTGTAGCACCGCCTACATACCTCGCTCTGCTAATCCTGTTACCAGTGGCTGCTGCCAGTGGCGAT
AAGTCGTGTCTTACCGGGTTGGACTCAAGACGATAGTTACCGGATAAGGCGCAGCGGTCGGGCTGAACGG
GGGGTTCGTGCACACAGCCCAGCTTGGAGCGAACGACCTACACCGAACTGAGATACCTACAGCGTGAGCT
ATGAGAAAGCGCCACGCTTCCCGAAGGGAGAAAGGCGGACAGGTATCCGGTAAGCGGCAGGGTCGGAACA
GGAGAGCGCACGAGGGAGCTTCCAGGGGGAAACGCCTGGTATCTTTATAGTCCTGTCGGGTTTCGCCACC
TCTGACTTGAGCGTCGATTTTTGTGATGCTCGTCAGGGGGGCGGAGCCTATGGAAAAACGCCAGCAACGC
GGCCTTTTTACGGTTCCTGGCCTTTTGCTGGCCTTTTGCTCACATGTTCTTTCCTGCGTTATCCCCTGAT
TCTGTGGATAACCGTATTACCGCCTTTGAGTGAGCTGATACCGCTCGCCGCAGCCGAACGACCGAGCGCA
GCGAGTCAGTGAGCGAGGAAGCGGAAGAGCGCCCAATACGCAAACCGCCTCTCCCCGCGCGTTGGCCGAT
TCATTAATGCAGCTGGCACGACAGGTTTCCCGACTGGAAAGCGGGCAGTGAGCGCAACGCAATTAATGTG
AGTTAGCTCACTCATTAGGCACCCCAGGCTTTACACTTTATGCTTCCGGCTCGTATGTTGTGTGGAATTG
TGAGCGGATAACAATTTCACACAGGAAACAGCTATGACCATGATTACGCCAAGCGCGCAATTAACCCTCA
CTAAAGGGAACAAAAGCTGGAGCTGCAAGCTTAATGTAGTCTTATGCAATACTCTTGTAGTCTTGCAACA
TGGTAACGATGAGTTAGCAACATGCCTTACAAGGAGAGAAAAAGCACCGTGCATGCCGATTGGTGGAAGT
AAGGTGGTACGATCGTGCCTTATTAGGAAGGCAACAGACGGGTCTGACATGGATTGGACGAACCACTGAA
TTGCCGCATTGCAGAGATATTGTATTTAAGTGCCTAGCTCGATACATAAACGGGTCTCTCTGGTTAGACC
AGATCTGAGCCTGGGAGCTCTCTGGCTAACTAGGGAACCCACTGCTTAAGCCTCAATAAAGCTTGCCTTG
AGTGCTTCAAGTAGTGTGTGCCCGTCTGTTGTGTGACTCTGGTAACTAGAGATCCCTCAGACCCTTTTAG
TCAGTGTGGAAAATCTCTAGCAGTGGCGCCCGAACAGGGACTTGAAAGCGAAAGGGAAACCAGAGGAGCT
CTCTCGACGCAGGACTCGGCTTGCTGAAGCGCGCACGGCAAGAGGCGAGGGGCGGCGACTGGTGAGTACG
CCAAAAATTTTGACTAGCGGAGGCTAGAAGGAGAGAGATGGGTGCGAGAGCGTCAGTATTAAGCGGGGGA
GAATTAGATCGCGATGGGAAAAAATTCGGTTAAGGCCAGGGGGAAAGAAAAAATATAAATTAAAACATAT
AGTATGGGCAAGCAGGGAGCTAGAACGATTCGCAGTTAATCCTGGCCTGTTAGAAACATCAGAAGGCTGT
AGACAAATACTGGGACAGCTACAACCATCCCTTCAGACAGGATCAGAAGAACTTAGATCATTATATAATA
CAGTAGCAACCCTCTATTGTGTGCATCAAAGGATAGAGATAAAAGACACCAAGGAAGCTTTAGACAAGAT
AGAGGAAGAGCAAAACAAAAGTAAGACCACCGCACAGCAAGCGGCCGCTGATCTTCAGACCTGGAGGAGG
AGATATGAGGGACAATTGGAGAAGTGAATTATATAAATATAAAGTAGTAAAAATTGAACCATTAGGAGTA
GCACCCACCAAGGCAAAGAGAAGAGTGGTGCAGAGAGAAAAAAGAGCAGTGGGAATAGGAGCTTTGTTCC
TTGGGTTCTTGGGAGCAGCAGGAAGCACTATGGGCGCAGCGTCAATGACGCTGACGGTACAGGCCAGACA
ATTATTGTCTGGTATAGTGCAGCAGCAGAACAATTTGCTGAGGGCTATTGAGGCGCAACAGCATCTGTTG
CAACTCACAGTCTGGGGCATCAAGCAGCTCCAGGCAAGAATCCTGGCTGTGGAAAGATACCTAAAGGATC
AACAGCTCCTGGGGATTTGGGGTTGCTCTGGAAAACTCATTTGCACCACTGCTGTGCCTTGGAATGCTAG
TTGGAGTAATAAATCTCTGGAACAGATTTGGAATCACACGACCTGGATGGAGTGGGACAGAGAAATTAAC
AATTACACAAGCTTAATACACTCCTTAATTGAAGAATCGCAAAACCAGCAAGAAAAGAATGAACAAGAAT
TATTGGAATTAGATAAATGGGCAAGTTTGTGGAATTGGTTTAACATAACAAATTGGCTGTGGTATATAAA
ATTATTCATAATGATAGTAGGAGGCTTGGTAGGTTTAAGAATAGTTTTTGCTGTACTTTCTATAGTGAAT
AGAGTTAGGCAGGGATATTCACCATTATCGTTTCAGACCCACCTCCCAACCCCGAGGGGACCCAGAGAGG
GCCTATTTCCCATGATTCCTTCATATTTGCATATACGATACAAGGCTGTTAGAGAGATAATTAGAATTAA
TTTGACTGTAAACACAAAGATATTAGTACAAAATACGTGACGTAGAAAGTAATAATTTCTTGGGTAGTTT
GCAGTTTTAAAATTATGTTTTAAAATGGACTATCATATGCTTACCGTAACTTGAAAGTATTTCGATTTCT
TGGCTTTATATATCTTGTGGAAAGGACGAAACACCGTGCGGCGTAATGCTTGAAAGGTTTTAGAGCTAGA
AATAGCAAGTTAAAATAAGGCTAGTCCGTTATCAACTTGAAAAAGTGGCACCGAGTCGGTGCTTTTTTAA
GCTTGGCGTAACTAGATCTTGAGACAAATGGCAGTATTCATCCACAATTTTAAAAGAAAAGGGGGGATTG
GGGGGTACAGTGCAGGGGAAAGAATAGTAGACATAATAGCAACAGACATACAAACTAAAGAATTACAAAA
ACAAATTACAAAAATTCAAAATTTTCGGGTTTATTACAGGGACAGCAGAGATCCACTTTGGCGCCGGCTC
GAGGGGG
Features (pLannotate 1.2.2; 29 found; start..end, strand, type, name):
     14..80      +  CDS            small t antigen (fragment): SV40 (simian virus 40) small t antigen
    106..317     +  promoter       EF-1α core promoter: core promoter for human elongation factor EF-1α
    318..1256    +  intron         EF-1α intron A: intron upstream of the start codon of human EF-1α
   1278..1877    +  CDS            PuroR (fragment): puromycin N-acetyltransferase; pac from Streptomyces; confers resistance to puromycin
   1893..2481    +  misc_feature   WPRE: woodchuck hepatitis virus posttranscriptional regulatory element
   2532..2551    +  misc_feature   cPPT/CTS (fragment): central polypurine tract and central termination sequence of HIV-1
   2553..2786    +  LTR            3' LTR (ΔU3): self-inactivating 3' long terminal repeat (LTR) from HIV-1
   2864..2985    +  polyA_signal   SV40 poly(A) signal: SV40 polyadenylation signal
   3025..3160    +  rep_origin     SV40 ori: SV40 origin of replication
   3181..3199    -  promoter       T7 promoter: promoter for bacteriophage T7 RNA polymerase
   3207..3362    +  CDS            lacZα (fragment): LacZα fragment of β-galactosidase; lacZ fragment
   3367..3795    +  rep_origin     f1 ori (sequence partly withheld): f1 bacteriophage origin of replication; arrow indicates direction of (+) strand synthesis
   3848..3952    +  promoter       AmpR promoter: bla
   3953..4813    +  CDS            AmpR: β-lactamase; bla; confers resistance to ampicillin, carbenicillin, and related antibiotics
   4984..5572    +  rep_origin     ori: high-copy-number ColE1/pMB1/pBR322/pUC origin of replication
   5755..5847    +  CDS            lacI (fragment): lac repressor; lacI; The lac repressor binds to the lac operator to inhibit transcription in E. coli. This inhibition can be relieved by adding lactose or isopropyl-β-D-thiogalactopyranoside (IPTG).
   5860..5881    +  protein_bind   CAP binding site: CAP binding activates transcription in the presence of cAMP. E. coli catabolite activator protein
   5896..5926    +  promoter       lac promoter: promoter for the E. coli lac operon
   5934..5950    +  protein_bind   lac operator: The lac repressor binds to the lac operator to inhibit transcription in E. coli. This inhibition can be relieved by adding lactose or isopropyl-β-D-thiogalactopyranoside (IPTG). lac repressor encoded by lacI
   5995..6013    +  promoter       T3 promoter: promoter for bacteriophage T3 RNA polymerase
   6041..6267    +  promoter       RSV promoter: Rous sarcoma virus enhancer/promoter
   6268..6448    +  LTR            5' LTR (truncated): truncated 5' long terminal repeat (LTR) from HIV-1
   6495..6620    +  misc_feature   HIV-1 Ψ: packaging signal of human immunodeficiency virus type 1
   6604..6967    +  CDS            HIV-1 gag (fragment): gag protein from human immunodeficiency virus 1; gag
   7113..7346    +  misc_feature   RRE: The Rev response element (RRE) of HIV-1 allows for Rev-dependent mRNA export from the nucleus to the cytoplasm.
   7723..7749    +  CDS            Rev (fragment): human immunodeficiency virus 1 (HIV-1) Rev protein; rev; enhances nuclear export of unspliced and incompletely spliced viral mRNAs
   7753..7993    +  promoter       U6 promoter: RNA polymerase III promoter for human U6 snRNA
   8023..8098    +  misc_RNA       gRNA scaffold: guide RNA scaffold for the Streptococcus pyogenes CRISPR/Cas9 system
   8154..8271    +  misc_feature   cPPT/CTS: central polypurine tract and central termination sequence of HIV-1
