[The description below was written by a language model from this plasmid's Addgene catalogue record and pLannotate feature annotations shown in this document.]
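Description:
Non-targeting control gRNA (BRDN0001145840) is a third-generation lentiviral guide RNA plasmid built on the lentiGuide-Puro backbone, classed as a mammalian expression, lentiviral and CRISPR vector. It is maintained in E. coli as a high-copy plasmid through a ColE1/pUC-type origin and an ampicillin resistance gene (β-lactamase). The bacterial portion also carries an f1 origin, lac promoter/operator remnants, and T3 and T7 promoters. An SV40 origin and SV40 polyadenylation signal lie just outside the 3' LTR.

The lentiviral cassette starts with an RSV promoter fused to a truncated HIV-1 5' LTR, which makes genomic RNA transcription in packaging cells independent of Tat. This is followed by the Ψ packaging signal with a partial gag sequence and the Rev response element for Rev-dependent nuclear export. A human U6 RNA polymerase III promoter then drives a 20-nucleotide spacer joined to the Streptococcus pyogenes Cas9 guide RNA scaffold. Downstream of a cPPT/CTS element, the EF-1α core promoter with its intron A expresses puromycin N-acetyltransferase, allowing selection of transduced mammalian cells. A WPRE enhances transcript expression, and the self-inactivating ΔU3 3' LTR closes the cassette.

No Cas9 is annotated on the plasmid, so the nuclease must be supplied separately, for example from cells already expressing it. The guide is catalogued as non-targeting, with human given as the species. It therefore serves as a negative control alongside gene-targeting guides in Cas9 knockout experiments or screens, accounting for the effects of transduction, selection and guide expression. The record does not state the cloning method.
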