Addgene plasmid #80185: non-targeting control gRNA (BRDN0001145840)
Purpose: 3rd generation lentiviral gRNA plasmid, non-targeting control gRNA
Depositing lab: John Doench & David Root. Depositing organization: Broad Institute. Publication: Optimized sgRNA design to maximize activity and minimize off-target effects of CRISPR-Cas9. Doench JG, Fusi N, Sullender M, Hegde M, Vaimberg EW, Donovan KF, Smith I, Tothova Z, Wilen C, Orchard R, Virgin HW, Listgarten J, Root DE. Nat Biotechnol. 2016 Jan 18. doi: 10.1038/nbt.3437. PubMed 26780180.
Backbone
  Vector backbone: lentiGuide-Puro
  Backbone manufacturer: Zhang Lab (Addgene plasmid # 52963)
  Vector type: Mammalian Expression, Lentiviral, CRISPR
  Selectable markers: Puromycin
Growth in bacteria
  Bacterial resistance: Ampicillin, 100 μg/mL
  Growth temperature: 37°C
  Growth strain: DH5alpha
  Copy number: High Copy
Gene/Insert
  Gene/Insert name: Non-targeting control gRNA
  gRNA/shRNA sequence: TGCGGCGTAATGCTTGAAAG
  Species: H. sapiens (human)
  Promoter: hU6
  Cloning method: Unknown
  Sequencing primers: 5′ U6-F; 3′ pS2-R
Terms and licenses: Academic/Nonprofit Terms; Industry Terms: Not Available to Industry
How to cite: non-targeting control gRNA (BRDN0001145840) was a gift from John Doench & David Root (Addgene plasmid # 80185 ; http://n2t.net/addgene:80185 ; RRID:Addgene_80185)
