>Addgene plasmid #80185 | non-targeting control gRNA (BRDN0001145840) | depositor partial sequence | sequence record 150849 | Target Sequence
TGCGGCGTAATGCTTGAAAG
