>Addgene plasmid #80185 | non-targeting control gRNA (BRDN0001145840) | addgene partial sequence | sequence record 189092 | hU6-F
AGAAAGTAATAATTTCTTGGGTAGTTTGCAGTTTTAAAATTATGTTTTAAAATGGACTATCATATGCTTA
CCGTAACTTGAAAGTATTTCGATTTCTTGGCTTTATATATCTTGTGGAAAGGACGAAACACCGTGCGGCG
TAATGCTTGAAAGGTTTTAGAGCTAGAAATAGCAAGTTAAAATAAGGCTAGTCCGTTATCAACTTGAAAA
AGTGGCACCGAGTCGGTGCTTTTTTAAGCTTGGCGTAACTAGATCTTGAGACAAATGGCAGTATTCATCC
ACAATTTTAAAAGAAAAGGGGGGATTGGGGGGTACAGTGCAGGGGAAAGAATAGTAGACATAATAGCAAC
AGACATACAAACTAAAGAATTACAAAAACAAATTACAAAAATTCAAAATTTTCGGGTTTATTACAGGGAC
AGCAGAGATCCACTTTGGCGCCGGCTCGAGGGGGCCCGGGTGCAAAGATGGATAAAGTTTTAAACAGAGA
GGAATCTTTGCAGCTAATGGACCTTCTAGGTCTTGAAAGGAGTGGGAATTGGCTCCGGTGCCCGTCAGTG
GGCAGAGCGC
